Addgene plasmid #120317: EGFP-Septin 11 isoform II
Purpose: Septin 11 isoform II mammalian expression (EGFP-tag at the N-terminus)
Depositing lab: Angel de Blas. Depositing organization: University of Connecticut. Publication: Septin 11 is present in GABAergic synapses and plays a functional role in the cytoarchitecture of neurons and GABAergic synaptic connectivity. Li X, Serwanski DR, Miralles CP, Nagata K, De Blas AL. J Biol Chem. 2009 Jun 19;284(25):17253-65. doi: 10.1074/jbc.M109.008870. Epub 2009 Apr 20. PubMed 19380581.
Backbone
  Vector backbone: pEGFP C1
  Vector type: Mammalian Expression
Growth in bacteria
  Bacterial resistance: Kanamycin, 50 μg/mL
  Growth temperature: 37°C
  Growth strain: DH5alpha
  Copy number: High Copy
Gene/Insert
  Gene/Insert name: SEPT11
  Species: R. norvegicus (rat)
  Entrez Gene: Sept11
  Tag / fusion protein: EGFP (N terminal on backbone)
  Cloning method: Restriction Enzyme; 5′ cloning site HindIII (unknown if destroyed); 3′ cloning site BgIII (unknown if destroyed)
  Sequencing primers: 5′ unknown
Resource information
  A portion of this plasmid was derived from a plasmid made by: Insert was originally cloned in Angel de Blas's lab.
Terms and licenses: Academic/Nonprofit Terms; Industry Terms: Not Available to Industry
How to cite: EGFP-Septin 11 isoform II was a gift from Angel de Blas (Addgene plasmid # 120317 ; http://n2t.net/addgene:120317 ; RRID:Addgene_120317)
