[The description below was written by a language model from this plasmid's Addgene catalogue record and pLannotate feature annotations shown in this document.]
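Description:
EGFP-Septin 11 isoform II is a mammalian expression plasmid built on the pEGFP-C1 backbone that produces rat (R. norvegicus) Septin 11 isoform II fused at its N-terminus to EGFP. In the 6,749 nt sequenced record, the human cytomegalovirus immediate early enhancer and promoter drive the EGFP coding sequence, which is followed after a short linker by the roughly 1.3 kb Septin 11 open reading frame. The automated annotation labels this ORF by its closest mouse Septin 11 reference, but the catalogue entry gives the species as rat. The insert is recorded as cloned between HindIII and BglII sites. About 700 nt of unannotated sequence lies between the end of the septin ORF and the remnant of the multiple cloning site; the record does not say what this is. Transcripts terminate at the SV40 polyadenylation signal.

The remainder is standard backbone. A high-copy ColE1/pUC-type origin supports propagation in E. coli, and an f1 origin allows single-stranded DNA production. A single Tn5 NeoR/KanR cassette carries tandem promoters: the bacterial bla promoter provides kanamycin selection in bacteria, while the SV40 enhancer/early promoter, with the HSV TK polyadenylation signal, allows G418 selection of stably transfected mammalian cells. The small ble, large T antigen and bGH poly(A) fragments flagged in the table appear to be short backbone remnants rather than functional elements.

The construct is suited to transfecting mammalian cells to visualise the localisation of fluorescently tagged Septin 11 or to overexpress it. The associated publication concerns Septin 11 at GABAergic synapses and its role in neuronal cytoarchitecture and GABAergic synaptic connectivity.
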