Features (pLannotate 1.2.2; 15 found; start..end, strand, type, name):
     61..364     +  enhancer       CMV enhancer: human cytomegalovirus immediate early enhancer
    365..568     +  promoter       CMV promoter: human cytomegalovirus (CMV) immediate early promoter
    613..1329    +  CDS            EGFP: EGFP is a basic (constitutively fluorescent) green fluorescent protein published in 1996, derived from Aequorea victoria. It is reported to be a rapidly-maturing weak dimer with moderate acid sensitivity.
   1345..2640    +  CDS            Septin11: SEP11_MOUSE - Also known as D5Ertd606e From Mus musculus (Mouse).
   3369..3413    +  misc_feature   MCS (fragment): multiple cloning site
   3430..3514    +  CDS            large T antigen (fragment): large T antigen from SV40 (simian virus 40)
   3537..3658    +  polyA_signal   SV40 poly(A) signal: SV40 polyadenylation signal
   3692..4120    -  rep_origin     f1 ori (sequence partly withheld): f1 bacteriophage origin of replication; arrow indicates direction of (+) strand synthesis
   4147..4251    +  promoter       AmpR promoter: bla
   4253..4610    +  promoter       SV40 promoter: SV40 enhancer and early promoter
   4645..5439    +  CDS            NeoR/KanR: aminoglycoside phosphotransferase from Tn5; aph(3')-II (or nptII); confers resistance to neomycin, kanamycin, and G418 (Geneticin®)
   5460..5612    +  CDS            ble (fragment): BLE_KLEPN - Experimental evidence at protein level: Swiss-Prot protein existence level 1. Binding protein with a strong affinity to the bleomycin family of antibiotics. Binds to CL990; an antimitotic-antibiotic compound. From Klebsiella pneumoniae.
   5671..5718    +  polyA_signal   HSV TK poly(A) signal: herpes simplex virus thymidine kinase polyadenylation signal (Cole and Stacy, 1985)
   5809..5825    -  polyA_signal   bGH poly(A) signal (fragment): bovine growth hormone polyadenylation signal
   6047..6635    +  rep_origin     ori: high-copy-number ColE1/pMB1/pBR322/pUC origin of replication
>Addgene plasmid #120317 | EGFP-Septin 11 isoform II | addgene full sequence | sequence record 232409 | Addgene NGS Result
TAGTTATTAATAGTAATCAATTACGGGGTCATTAGTTCATAGCCCATATATGGAGTTCCGCGTTACATAA
CTTACGGTAAATGGCCCGCCTGGCTGACCGCCCAACGACCCCCGCCCATTGACGTCAATAATGACGTATG
TTCCCATAGTAACGCCAATAGGGACTTTCCATTGACGTCAATGGGTGGAGTATTTACGGTAAACTGCCCA
CTTGGCAGTACATCAAGTGTATCATATGCCAAGTACGCCCCCTATTGACGTCAATGACGGTAAATGGCCC
GCCTGGCATTATGCCCAGTACATGACCTTATGGGACTTTCCTACTTGGCAGTACATCTACGTATTAGTCA
TCGCTATTACCATGGTGATGCGGTTTTGGCAGTACATCAATGGGCGTGGATAGCGGTTTGACTCACGGGG
ATTTCCAAGTCTCCACCCCATTGACGTCAATGGGAGTTTGTTTTGGCACCAAAATCAACGGGACTTTCCA
AAATGTCGTAACAACTCCGCCCCATTGACGCAAATGGGCGGTAGGCGTGTACGGTGGGAGGTCTATATAA
GCAGAGCTGGTTTAGTGAACCGTCAGATCCGCTAGCGCTACCGGTCGCCACCATGGTGAGCAAGGGCGAG
GAGCTGTTCACCGGGGTGGTGCCCATCCTGGTCGAGCTGGACGGCGACGTAAACGGCCACAAGTTCAGCG
TGTCCGGCGAGGGCGAGGGCGATGCCACCTACGGCAAGCTGACCCTGAAGTTCATCTGCACCACCGGCAA
GCTGCCCGTGCCCTGGCCCACCCTCGTGACCACCCTGACCTACGGCGTGCAGTGCTTCAGCCGCTACCCC
GACCACATGAAGCAGCACGACTTCTTCAAGTCCGCCATGCCCGAAGGCTACGTCCAGGAGCGCACCATCT
TCTTCAAGGACGACGGCAACTACAAGACCCGCGCCGAGGTGAAGTTCGAGGGCGACACCCTGGTGAACCG
CATCGAGCTGAAGGGCATCGACTTCAAGGAGGACGGCAACATCCTGGGGCACAAGCTGGAGTACAACTAC
AACAGCCACAACGTCTATATCATGGCCGACAAGCAGAAGAACGGCATCAAGGTGAACTTCAAGATCCGCC
ACAACATCGAGGACGGCAGCGTGCAGCTCGCCGACCACTACCAGCAGAACACCCCCATCGGCGACGGCCC
CGTGCTGCTGCCCGACAACCACTACCTGAGCACCCAGTCCGCCCTGAGCAAAGACCCCAACGAGAAGCGC
GATCACATGGTCCTGCTGGAGTTCGTGACCGCCGCCGGGATCACTCTCGGCATGGACGAGCTGTACAAGT
CCGGACTCAGATCTATGGCCGTGGCGGTGGGGAGACCGAGTAATGAAGAACTGCGAAACTTATCACTTTC
TGGCCATGTTGGATTTGACAGTCTCCCTGACCAGCTGGTCAACAAATCCACTTCTCAAGGATTCTGTTTC
AACATCCTGTGTGTGGGAGAGACAGGTATTGGCAAATCCACATTGATGGACACTTTATTCAACACCAAAT
TTGAAAGTGACCCAGCTACTCACAACGAACCAGGTGTCCGGTTAAAAGCCAGAAGTTACGAACTGCAGGA
AAGCAACGTACGGCTGAAGCTAACCATTGTTGACACAGTGGGATTTGGAGACCAGATTAATAAAGACGAC
AGCTATAAGCCCATAGTGGAGTACATTGACGCCCAGTTTGAGGCCTACTTGCAAGAGGAATTGAAAATTA
AGCGTTCTCTCTTCAACTACCACGACACGAGGATTCACGCCTGCCTTTACTTTATCGCCCCCACGGGACA
TTCACTGAAGTCCCTGGACCTGGTCACCATGAAGAAGCTGGACAGCAAGGTGAACATCATCCCAATCATT
GCGAAAGCCGACACCATCGCCAAGAACGAATTGCACAAGTTCAAGAGTAAGATCATGAGTGAACTCGTGA
GCAACGGAGTCCAGATATATCAGTTCCCCACCGATGAGGAAACGGTGGCCGAGATTAATGCAACGATGAG
TGTCCATCTCCCATTTGCAGTGGTTGGCAGTACCGAAGAGGTGAAGATTGGCAACAAGATGGCGAAGGCC
AGGCAGTACCCTTGGGGTGTGGTGCAGGTTGAGAACGAAAACCACTGTGATTTTGTGAAGCTGAGGGAGA
TGCTGATCCGAGTGAACATGGAGGACCTGCGAGAGCAGACGCACACTCGCCACTACGAGTTGTATCGGCG
CTGTAAGCTCGAGGAGATGGGCTTCAAGGACACTGACCCTGACAGCAAGCCCTTCAGTCTTCAGGAGACA
TATGAAGCAAAGAGGAATGAGTTCCTGGGAGAGCTGCAGAAGAAGGAGGAGGAGATGAGACAGATGTTTG
TCATGAGAGTGAAGGAGAAAGAGGCGGAGCTCAAGGAGGCGGAGAAAGAGCTTCATGAGAAGTTTGACCT
CCTGAAGCGGACTCACCAAGAGGAGAAGAAAAAGGTGGAAGACAAGAAGAAGGAGCTTGAGGAGGAGGTG
AGCAACTTCCAGAAGAAGAAGGCGGCGGCTCAGCTCTTGCAGTCGCAGGCCCAGCAGTCTGGGGCCCAGC
AGACCAAGAAGGACAAGGATAAGAAAAATAGTCCCTGGCTCTGCACGGAATAAACGATACTCTCAAATCT
AACTGGACGTGCTTTCGCCTTCGCATCTTCTTCTTTATGTAGCCATCACGTTGCCAAGCCCTACTCTCTC
TTAATGGACAGCATTAGAAGAGCGGGAGCTGTCTGTTCACGAGTTGGGGAAGAGTTACCTCATCTCCACC
ATCGCCTCCCATTCTTTAAAGTCTGGGTCAAACATTGCACTGCTGTTTGTAATTGTCAATGTCTGTTTAC
AAACCACCACCCTCAGTGGCTACCGAAGTGACTTCAACTACCAAACAAAATAACAATAATATTAAGAGTG
GAATAGAAAATGTAGGCCCAAACCTGGGGACTTGGGCTGGAATCCTCTTGCTTATTAGCTGCCATTTCTT
GAACCTCCTGATCTAAGACCTTATGGACCGAAGAGAGCATGTACCTCACTTGAGGTTGTCATCACCTGCA
GGGCAAACATAGCACAAGGTACCCCCTGGTCTCTATCCTATGGGCAAATTTCACCAACCCCATCAGGATC
TAAAGCTCTTAGCAGGTCATCAGAGCGGGGCAACCCTTGCTGCCTCCTATTGGTTTTGTGGGTTGTTCTG
GTGTGGGATTTTAGAAAAGGAAAAAAAAAAAAAGAAAGGTATTGCATGCACAGAGGTGCCTGCAGTTTTC
CCTCTGGAACGTCCTGTTGATACGGTGTTTTTATTTTTCAGCTGACCATCTGCCTCTTGAGAGAAAGAAG
TGGGCATCCAAGCTTCGAATTCTGCAGTCGACGGTACCGCGGGCCCGGGATCCACCGGATCTAGATAACT
GATCATAATCAGCCATACCACATTTGTAGAGGTTTTACTTGCTTTAAAAAACCTCCCACACCTCCCCCTG
AACCTGAAACATAAAATGAATGCAATTGTTGTTGTTAACTTGTTTATTGCAGCTTATAATGGTTACAAAT
AAAGCAATAGCATCACAAATTTCACAAATAAAGCATTTTTTTCACTGCATTCTAGTTGTGGTTTGTCCAA
ACTCATCAATGTATCTTAACGCGTAAATTGTAAGCGTTAATATTTTGTTAAAATTCGCGTTAAATTTTTG
TTAAATCAGCTCATTTTTTAACCAATAGGCCGAAATCGGCAAAATCCCTTATAAATCAAAAGAATAGACC
GAGATAGGGT
[37 nt withheld, positions 3791-3827]
AAAGAACGTGGACTCCAACGTCAAAGG
[49 nt withheld, positions 3855-3903]
T
[91 nt withheld, positions 3905-3995]
G
[124 nt withheld, positions 3997-4120]
CAGGTGGCACTTTTCGGGGAAATGTGCGCGGAACCCCTATTTGTTTATTTTTCTAAATACATTCAAATAT
GTATCCGCTCATGAGACAATAACCCTGATAAATGCTTCAATAATATTGAAAAAGGAAGAGTCCTGAGGCG
GAAAGAACCAGCTGTGGAATGTGTGTCAGTTAGGGTGTGGAAAGTCCCCAGGCTCCCCAGCAGGCAGAAG
TATGCAAAGCATGCATCTCAATTAGTCAGCAACCAGGTGTGGAAAGTCCCCAGGCTCCCCAGCAGGCAGA
AGTATGCAAAGCATGCATCTCAATTAGTCAGCAACCATAGTCCCGCCCCTAACTCCGCCCATCCCGCCCC
TAACTCCGCCCAGTTCCGCCCATTCTCCGCCCCATGGCTGACTAATTTTTTTTATTTATGCAGAGGCCGA
GGCCGCCTCGGCCTCTGAGCTATTCCAGAAGTAGTGAGGAGGCTTTTTTGGAGGCCTAGGCTTTTGCAAA
GATCGATCAAGAGACAGGATGAGGATCGTTTCGCATGATTGAACAAGATGGATTGCACGCAGGTTCTCCG
GCCGCTTGGGTGGAGAGGCTATTCGGCTATGACTGGGCACAACAGACAATCGGCTGCTCTGATGCCGCCG
TGTTCCGGCTGTCAGCGCAGGGGCGCCCGGTTCTTTTTGTCAAGACCGACCTGTCCGGTGCCCTGAATGA
ACTGCAAGACGAGGCAGCGCGGCTATCGTGGCTGGCCACGACGGGCGTTCCTTGCGCAGCTGTGCTCGAC
GTTGTCACTGAAGCGGGAAGGGACTGGCTGCTATTGGGCGAAGTGCCGGGGCAGGATCTCCTGTCATCTC
ACCTTGCTCCTGCCGAGAAAGTATCCATCATGGCTGATGCAATGCGGCGGCTGCATACGCTTGATCCGGC
TACCTGCCCATTCGACCACCAAGCGAAACATCGCATCGAGCGAGCACGTACTCGGATGGAAGCCGGTCTT
GTCGATCAGGATGATCTGGACGAAGAGCATCAGGGGCTCGCGCCAGCCGAACTGTTCGCCAGGCTCAAGG
CGAGCATGCCCGACGGCGAGGATCTCGTCGTGACCCATGGCGATGCCTGCTTGCCGAATATCATGGTGGA
AAATGGCCGCTTTTCTGGATTCATCGACTGTGGCCGGCTGGGTGTGGCGGACCGCTATCAGGACATAGCG
TTGGCTACCCGTGATATTGCTGAAGAGCTTGGCGGCGAATGGGCTGACCGCTTCCTCGTGCTTTACGGTA
TCGCCGCTCCCGATTCGCAGCGCATCGCCTTCTATCGCCTTCTTGACGAGTTCTTCTGAGCGGGACTCTG
GGGTTCGAAATGACCGACCAAGCGACGCCCAACCTGCCATCACGAGATTTCGATTCCACCGCCGCCTTCT
ATGAAAGGTTGGGCTTCGGAATCGTTTTCCGGGACGCCGGCTGGATGATCCTCCAGCGCGGGGATCTCAT
GCTGGAGTTCTTCGCCCACCCTAGGGGGAGGCTAACTGAAACACGGAAGGAGACAATACCGGAAGGAACC
CGCGCTATGACGGCAATAAAAAGACAGAATAAAACGCACGGTGTTGGGTCGTTTGTTCATAAACGCGGGG
TTCGGTCCCAGGGCTGGCACTCTGTCGATACCCCACCGAGACCCCATTGGGGCCAATACGCCCGCGTTTC
TTCCTTTTCCCCACCCCACCCCCCAAGTTCGGGTGAAGGCCCAGGGCTCGCAGCCAACGTCGGGGCGGCA
GGCCCTGCCATAGCCTCAGGTTACTCATATATACTTTAGATTGATTTAAAACTTCATTTTTAATTTAAAA
GGATCTAGGTGAAGATCCTTTTTGATAATCTCATGACCAAAATCCCTTAACGTGAGTTTTCGTTCCACTG
AGCGTCAGACCCCGTAGAAAAGATCAAAGGATCTTCTTGAGATCCTTTTTTTCTGCGCGTAATCTGCTGC
TTGCAAACAAAAAAACCACCGCTACCAGCGGTGGTTTGTTTGCCGGATCAAGAGCTACCAACTCTTTTTC
CGAAGGTAACTGGCTTCAGCAGAGCGCAGATACCAAATACTGTTCTTCTAGTGTAGCCGTAGTTAGGCCA
CCACTTCAAGAACTCTGTAGCACCGCCTACATACCTCGCTCTGCTAATCCTGTTACCAGTGGCTGCTGCC
AGTGGCGATAAGTCGTGTCTTACCGGGTTGGACTCAAGACGATAGTTACCGGATAAGGCGCAGCGGTCGG
GCTGAACGGGGGGTTCGTGCACACAGCCCAGCTTGGAGCGAACGACCTACACCGAACTGAGATACCTACA
GCGTGAGCTATGAGAAAGCGCCACGCTTCCCGAAGGGAGAAAGGCGGACAGGTATCCGGTAAGCGGCAGG
GTCGGAACAGGAGAGCGCACGAGGGAGCTTCCAGGGGGAAACGCCTGGTATCTTTATAGTCCTGTCGGGT
TTCGCCACCTCTGACTTGAGCGTCGATTTTTGTGATGCTCGTCAGGGGGGCGGAGCCTATGGAAAAACGC
CAGCAACGCGGCCTTTTTACGGTTCCTGGCCTTTTGCTGGCCTTTTGCTCACATGTTCTTTCCTGCGTTA
TCCCCTGATTCTGTGGATAACCGTATTACCGCCATGCAT
